Addgene plasmid #161313: pDONR221-SLC35A2_STOP
Purpose: Gateway entry clone with codon-optimized ORF sequence for subcloning into custom expression vectors. Contains a STOP codon at the end of the codon-optimized ORF sequence.
Depositing lab: RESOLUTE Consortium & Giulio Superti-Furga. Depositing organization: CeMM Research Center for Molecular Medicine. Publication: The RESOLUTE consortium: unlocking SLC transporters for drug discovery. Superti-Furga G, Lackner D, Wiedmer T, Ingles-Prieto A, Barbosa B, Girardi E, Goldmann U, Gurtl B, Klavins K, Klimek C, Lindinger S, Lineiro-Retes E, Muller AC, Onstein S, Redinger G, Reil D, Sedlyarov V, Wolf G, Crawford M, Everley R, ... Steppan CM. Nat Rev Drug Discov. 2020 Jul;19(7):429-430. doi: 10.1038/d41573-020-00056-6. PubMed 32265506.
Backbone
  Vector backbone: pDONR221
  Backbone manufacturer: ThermoFisher Scientific
  Backbone size w/o insert (bp): 2550
  Vector type: Mammalian Expression
Growth in bacteria
  Bacterial resistance: Kanamycin, 50 μg/mL
  Growth temperature: 37°C
  Growth strain: NEB Stable
  Copy number: High Copy
Gene/Insert
  Gene/Insert name: SLC35A2 (alt name: UGAT, UGT, UGT1, UGT2, UGTL, UGALT)
  Species: H. sapiens (human)
  Insert size (bp): 1191
  Entrez Gene: SLC35A2 (a.k.a. CDG2M, CDGX, UDP-Gal-Tr, UGALT, UGAT, UGT, UGT1, UGT2, UGTL)
  Cloning method: Gateway Cloning
  Sequencing primers: 5′ M13-fwd; 3′ M13-rev
Terms and licenses: Academic/Nonprofit Terms; Industry Terms
Depositor comments: This plasmid contains a STOP codon at the end of the codon-optimized ORF. For the version of this plasmid that does not contain a STOP codon, please see Addgene plasmid 132147 For more information on the full Resolute plasmid collection, please see www.addgene.org/depositor-collections/re-solute/. Please provide your feedback on this plasmid to the RESOLUTE consortium by filling out their RESOLUTE repository feedback form: https://forms.office.com/Pages/ResponsePage.aspx?id=0e05yklzmkS7rjFGQL4N7z4feCLQvEJAmVcOCM_u885UN1JJRko0Ukg4TVQwNTZLOUxPQVJWT1NHUCQlQCN0PWcu
How to cite: pDONR221-SLC35A2_STOP was a gift from RESOLUTE Consortium & Giulio Superti-Furga (Addgene plasmid # 161313 ; http://n2t.net/addgene:161313 ; RRID:Addgene_161313)
