[The description below was written by a language model from this plasmid's Addgene catalogue record and pLannotate feature annotations shown in this document.]
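Description:
pDONR221-SLC35A2_STOP is a Gateway entry clone built on the pDONR221 backbone, carrying a codon-optimized open reading frame for human SLC35A2, the Golgi nucleotide-sugar transporter also known as UGALT or UGT. The sequenced plasmid is about 3.7 kb and is maintained in E. coli at high copy through a ColE1/pUC-type origin, with selection by a kanamycin resistance gene (aminoglycoside phosphotransferase). Although the catalogue lists the vector type as mammalian expression, the feature table shows no eukaryotic promoter or polyadenylation signal. The plasmid therefore acts as a shuttle for the ORF rather than as an expression vector itself.

The roughly 1.2 kb SLC35A2 coding sequence sits between attL1 and attL2, the recombination sites used in the Gateway LR reaction. These sites allow directional transfer of the ORF into any attR-containing destination vector, which then supplies the promoter, tags and selection markers appropriate to the chosen host. Because this version retains a stop codon at the end of the ORF, the protein will be expressed with its native C-terminus, or with N-terminal fusions only. A companion clone without the stop codon exists for C-terminal tagging. Other annotated elements are standard backbone features: rrnB T1 and T2 terminators upstream of the cassette that insulate it from read-through transcription, a T7 promoter adjacent to attL2 and oriented toward the insert, and short residual lacI and lacZα fragments with no evident functional role. M13 forward and reverse primer sites flank the insert for sequence verification. The clone belongs to a consortium collection of solute carrier (SLC) transporter reagents intended to support functional studies and drug discovery on this protein family.
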