Features (pLannotate 1.2.2; 10 found; start..end, strand, type, name):
      1..100     +  protein_bind   attL1: mutant version of attL; recombination site for the Gateway® LR reaction LR Clonase™
    106..1293    +  CDS            SLC35A2: S35A2_HUMAN - Also known as UGALT, UGT, UGTL. Experimental evidence at protein level: Swiss-Prot protein existence level 1. Transports nucleotide sugars from the cytosol into Golgi vesicles where glycosyltransferases function. From Homo sapiens (Human).
   1298..1397    -  protein_bind   attL2: mutant version of attL; recombination site for the Gateway® LR reaction LR Clonase™
   1415..1433    -  promoter       T7 promoter: promoter for bacteriophage T7 RNA polymerase
   1567..2376    +  CDS            KanR: aminoglycoside phosphotransferase; aph(3')-Ia; confers resistance to kanamycin in bacteria or G418 (Geneticin®) in eukaryotes
   2523..3111    +  rep_origin     ori: high-copy-number ColE1/pMB1/pBR322/pUC origin of replication
   3294..3386    +  CDS            lacI (fragment): lac repressor; lacI; The lac repressor binds to the lac operator to inhibit transcription in E. coli. This inhibition can be relieved by adding lactose or isopropyl-β-D-thiogalactopyranoside (IPTG).
   3441..3468    -  terminator     rrnB T2 terminator: transcription terminator T2 from the E. coli rrnB gene
   3600..3643    +  terminator     rrnB T1 terminator: Escherichia coli rrnB; transcription terminator T1 from the E. coli rrnB gene
   3690..3726    -  CDS            lacZα (fragment): LacZα fragment of β-galactosidase; lacZ fragment
>Addgene plasmid #161313 | pDONR221-SLC35A2_STOP | addgene full sequence | sequence record 352651 | Addgene NGS Result
CAAATAATGATTTTATTTTGACTGATAGTGACCTGTTCGTTGCAACACATTGATGAGCAATGCTTTTTTA
TAATGCCAACTTTGTACAAAAAAGCAGGCTCCACCATGGCCGCCGTGGGAGCAGGAGGAAGCACCGCAGC
ACCAGGCCCTGGCGCCGTGTCCGCCGGCGCCCTGGAGCCTGGAACAGCATCTGCCGCACACCGGAGACTG
AAGTACATCAGCCTGGCCGTGCTGGTGGTGCAGAACGCCTCTCTGATCCTGAGCATCAGATATGCCCGCA
CCCTGCCAGGCGACAGGTTCTTTGCCACCACAGCCGTGGTCATGGCCGAGGTGCTGAAGGGCCTGACATG
CCTGCTGCTGCTGTTTGCCCAGAAGCGCGGCAATGTGAAGCACCTGGTGCTGTTCCTGCACGAGGCCGTG
CTGGTGCAGTACGTGGATACCCTGAAGCTGGCCGTGCCATCCCTGATCTACACACTGCAGAACAATCTGC
AGTATGTGGCCATCTCTAACCTGCCCGCCGCCACCTTTCAGGTGACATATCAGCTGAAGATCCTGACCAC
AGCCCTGTTCAGCGTGCTGATGCTGAATCGGAGCCTGTCCAGACTGCAGTGGGCCTCCCTGCTGCTGCTG
TTTACCGGCGTGGCCATCGTGCAGGCACAGCAGGCAGGAGGAGGAGGACCACGGCCCCTGGACCAGAACC
CCGGCGCCGGCCTGGCCGCCGTGGTGGCCTCTTGTCTGAGCTCCGGCTTTGCCGGCGTGTACTTCGAGAA
GATCCTGAAGGGCTCTAGCGGCTCCGTGTGGCTGCGGAATCTGCAGCTGGGCCTGTTCGGAACCGCCCTG
GGACTGGTGGGACTGTGGTGGGCCGAGGGCACCGCCGTGGCCACAAGAGGCTTCTTTTTCGGATACACAC
CAGCCGTGTGGGGAGTGGTGCTGAACCAGGCCTTTGGCGGACTGCTGGTGGCAGTGGTGGTGAAGTATGC
CGACAATATCCTGAAGGGCTTCGCCACCTCTCTGAGCATCGTGCTGTCCACAGTGGCCTCTATCAGGCTG
TTTGGCTTCCACGTGGATCCTCTGTTTGCACTGGGAGCAGGACTGGTCATCGGAGCCGTGTACCTGTATA
GCCTGCCAAGGGGAGCAGCAAAGGCAATCGCCTCCGCCTCTGCCAGCGCCTCCGGCCCTTGCGTGCACCA
GCAGCCCCCTGGCCAGCCACCCCCTCCACAGCTGTCCTCTCACAGAGGCGATCTGATCACCGAGCCTTTC
CTGCCAAAGCTGCTGACAAAGGTGAAGGGCTCCTAAGACCCAGCTTTCTTGTACAAAGTTGGCATTATAA
GAAAGCATTGCTTATCAATTTGTTGCAACGAACAGGTCACTATCAGTCAAAATAAAATCATTATTTGCCA
TCCAGCTGATATCCCCTATAGTGAGTCGTATTACATGGTCATAGCTGTTTCCTGGCAGCTCTGGCCCGTG
TCTCAAAATCTCTGATGTTACATTGCACAAGATAAAAATATATCATCATGAACAATAAAACTGTCTGCTT
ACATAAACAGTAATACAAGGGGTGTTATGAGCCATATTCAACGGGAAACGTCGAGGCCGCGATTAAATTC
CAACATGGATGCTGATTTATATGGGTATAAATGGGCTCGCGATAATGTCGGGCAATCAGGTGCGACAATC
TATCGCTTGTATGGGAAGCCCGATGCGCCAGAGTTGTTTCTGAAACATGGCAAAGGTAGCGTTGCCAATG
ATGTTACAGATGAGATGGTCAGACTAAACTGGCTGACGGAATTTATGCCTCTTCCGACCATCAAGCATTT
TATCCGTACTCCTGATGATGCATGGTTACTCACCACTGCGATCCCCGGAAAAACAGCATTCCAGGTATTA
GAAGAATATCCTGATTCAGGTGAAAATATTGTTGATGCGCTGGCAGTGTTCCTGCGCCGGTTGCATTCGA
TTCCTGTTTGTAATTGTCCTTTTAACAGCGATCGCGTATTTCGTCTCGCTCAGGCGCAATCACGAATGAA
TAACGGTTTGGTTGATGCGAGTGATTTTGATGACGAGCGTAATGGCTGGCCTGTTGAACAAGTCTGGAAA
GAAATGCATAAACTTTTGCCATTCTCACCGGATTCAGTCGTCACTCATGGTGATTTCTCACTTGATAACC
TTATTTTTGACGAGGGGAAATTAATAGGTTGTATTGATGTTGGACGAGTCGGAATCGCAGACCGATACCA
GGATCTTGCCATCCTATGGAACTGCCTCGGTGAGTTTTCTCCTTCATTACAGAAACGGCTTTTTCAAAAA
TATGGTATTGATAATCCTGATATGAATAAATTGCAGTTTCATTTGATGCTCGATGAGTTTTTCTAATCAG
AATTGGTTAATTGGTTGTAACACTGGCAGAGCATTACGCTGACTTGACGGGACGGCGCAAGCTCATGACC
AAAATCCCTTAACGTGAGTTACGCGTCGTTCCACTGAGCGTCAGACCCCGTAGAAAAGATCAAAGGATCT
TCTTGAGATCCTTTTTTTCTGCGCGTAATCTGCTGCTTGCAAACAAAAAAACCACCGCTACCAGCGGTGG
TTTGTTTGCCGGATCAAGAGCTACCAACTCTTTTTCCGAAGGTAACTGGCTTCAGCAGAGCGCAGATACC
AAATACTGTTCTTCTAGTGTAGCCGTAGTTAGGCCACCACTTCAAGAACTCTGTAGCACCGCCTACATAC
CTCGCTCTGCTAATCCTGTTACCAGTGGCTGCTGCCAGTGGCGATAAGTCGTGTCTTACCGGGTTGGACT
CAAGACGATAGTTACCGGATAAGGCGCAGCGGTCGGGCTGAACGGGGGGTTCGTGCACACAGCCCAGCTT
GGAGCGAACGACCTACACCGAACTGAGATACCTACAGCGTGAGCTATGAGAAAGCGCCACGCTTCCCGAA
GGGAGAAAGGCGGACAGGTATCCGGTAAGCGGCAGGGTCGGAACAGGAGAGCGCACGAGGGAGCTTCCAG
GGGGAAACGCCTGGTATCTTTATAGTCCTGTCGGGTTTCGCCACCTCTGACTTGAGCGTCGATTTTTGTG
ATGCTCGTCAGGGGGGCGGAGCCTATGGAAAAACGCCAGCAACGCGGCCTTTTTACGGTTCCTGGCCTTT
TGCTGGCCTTTTGCTCACATGTTCTTTCCTGCGTTATCCCCTGATTCTGTGGATAACCGTATTACCGCCT
TTGAGTGAGCTGATACCGCTCGCCGCAGCCGAACGACCGAGCGCAGCGAGTCAGTGAGCGAGGAAGCGGA
AGAGCGCCCAATACGCAAACCGCCTCTCCCCGCGCGTTGGCCGATTCATTAATGCAGCTGGCACGACAGG
TTTCCCGACTGGAAAGCGGGCAGTGAGCGCAACGCAATTAATACGCGTACCGCTAGCCAGGAAGAGTTTG
TAGAAACGCAAAAAGGCCATCCGTCAGGATGGCCTTCTGCTTAGTTTGATGCCTGGCAGTTTATGGCGGG
CGTCCTGCCCGCCACCCTCCGGGCCGTTGCTTCACAACGTTCAAATCCGCTCCCGGCGGATTTGTCCTAC
TCAGGAGAGCGTTCACCGACAAACAACAGATAAAACGAAAGGCCCAGTCTTCCGACTGAGCCTTTCGTTT
TATTTGATGCCTGGCAGTTCCCTACTCTCGCGTTAACGCTAGCATGGATGTTTTCCCAGTCACGACGTTG
TAAAACGACGGCCAGTCTTAAGCTCGGGCCC
