>Addgene plasmid #161313 | pDONR221-SLC35A2_STOP | depositor partial sequence | sequence record 312561 | Codon-optimized ORF of SLC35A2
ATGGCCGCCGTGGGAGCAGGAGGAAGCACCGCAGCACCAGGCCCTGGCGCCGTGTCCGCCGGCGCCCTGG
AGCCTGGAACAGCATCTGCCGCACACCGGAGACTGAAGTACATCAGCCTGGCCGTGCTGGTGGTGCAGAA
CGCCTCTCTGATCCTGAGCATCAGATATGCCCGCACCCTGCCAGGCGACAGGTTCTTTGCCACCACAGCC
GTGGTCATGGCCGAGGTGCTGAAGGGCCTGACATGCCTGCTGCTGCTGTTTGCCCAGAAGCGCGGCAATG
TGAAGCACCTGGTGCTGTTCCTGCACGAGGCCGTGCTGGTGCAGTACGTGGATACCCTGAAGCTGGCCGT
GCCATCCCTGATCTACACACTGCAGAACAATCTGCAGTATGTGGCCATCTCTAACCTGCCCGCCGCCACC
TTTCAGGTGACATATCAGCTGAAGATCCTGACCACAGCCCTGTTCAGCGTGCTGATGCTGAATCGGAGCC
TGTCCAGACTGCAGTGGGCCTCCCTGCTGCTGCTGTTTACCGGCGTGGCCATCGTGCAGGCACAGCAGGC
AGGAGGAGGAGGACCACGGCCCCTGGACCAGAACCCCGGCGCCGGCCTGGCCGCCGTGGTGGCCTCTTGT
CTGAGCTCCGGCTTTGCCGGCGTGTACTTCGAGAAGATCCTGAAGGGCTCTAGCGGCTCCGTGTGGCTGC
GGAATCTGCAGCTGGGCCTGTTCGGAACCGCCCTGGGACTGGTGGGACTGTGGTGGGCCGAGGGCACCGC
CGTGGCCACAAGAGGCTTCTTTTTCGGATACACACCAGCCGTGTGGGGAGTGGTGCTGAACCAGGCCTTT
GGCGGACTGCTGGTGGCAGTGGTGGTGAAGTATGCCGACAATATCCTGAAGGGCTTCGCCACCTCTCTGA
GCATCGTGCTGTCCACAGTGGCCTCTATCAGGCTGTTTGGCTTCCACGTGGATCCTCTGTTTGCACTGGG
AGCAGGACTGGTCATCGGAGCCGTGTACCTGTATAGCCTGCCAAGGGGAGCAGCAAAGGCAATCGCCTCC
GCCTCTGCCAGCGCCTCCGGCCCTTGCGTGCACCAGCAGCCCCCTGGCCAGCCACCCCCTCCACAGCTGT
CCTCTCACAGAGGCGATCTGATCACCGAGCCTTTCCTGCCAAAGCTGCTGACAAAGGTGAAGGGCTCCTA
A
